>Addgene plasmid #152618 | pGBW-m4134559 | depositor full sequence | sequence record 295630 | Full Sequence
CACCATGTCTGATAATGGACCACAGAACCAACGCAATGCACCCCGAATCACTTTTGGCGGTCCGTCCGAC
AGTACCGGGAGCAACCAGAACGGCGAAAGATCGGGAGCTCGTTCAAAACAGCGGAGGCCTCAAGGGTTAC
CCAATAACACGGCCAGCTGGTTCACAGCGTTGACCCAGCATGGCAAGGAGGACCTCAAGTTCCCTCGGGG
TCAGGGGGTCCCAATAAATACAAACAGTTCCCCTGATGACCAAATTGGATACTATAGACGCGCTACTAGG
AGGATCCGTGGCGGGGATGGAAAAATGAAGGACCTTTCTCCCAGATGGTACTTTTATTACCTGGGTACTG
GCCCAGAGGCCGGTCTACCGTATGGAGCAAACAAAGATGGCATTATTTGGGTGGCCACGGAAGGAGCACT
GAATACCCCAAAGGATCACATCGGCACCCGGAATCCAGCCAACAATGCTGCTATCGTTCTGCAACTCCCC
CAGGGGACAACATTGCCTAAAGGCTTCTATGCCGAGGGCAGTAGAGGTGGCAGCCAGGCGTCCTCACGCA
GCTCTTCTCGATCTCGGAACAGCTCAAGAAATTCCACTCCCGGGAGTTCCCGAGGAACCAGCCCAGCAAG
GATGGCTGGCAATGGTGGAGATGCCGCTCTGGCCCTACTTCTGCTGGACCGCCTCAATCAGTTAGAATCA
AAGATGTCGGGGAAGGGGCAGCAACAGCAGGGACAGACCGTAACTAAAAAGAGTGCAGCGGAGGCCTCTA
AAAAGCCTCGGCAGAAACGTACGGCAACAAAGGCTTACAACGTGACCCAGGCCTTTGGCCGTAGAGGACC
CGAACAGACACAAGGGAACTTTGGTGACCAAGAGTTGATAAGGCAGGGAACCGACTACAAACACTGGCCT
CAGATCGCCCAATTCGCACCGAGCGCGAGCGCATTTTTCGGAATGTCACGAATTGGCATGGAGGTGACAC
CTTCGGGAACCTGGCTGACATACACTGGCGCCATAAAGCTCGATGACAAAGATCCCAACTTCAAGGATCA
AGTCATCTTGCTGAATAAGCATATTGACGCGTATAAAACTTTTCCACCCACGGAACCGAAGAAGGACAAG
AAAAAGAAAGCTGATGAGACACAGGCGCTTCCACAAAGGCAGAAAAAGCAGCAGACGGTTACTCTACTGC
CCGCCGCAGACCTAGATGACTTCTCCAAACAGCTTCAGCAGTCTATGAGTAGCGCCGACTCAACCCAAGC
TGAAAACCTTTACTTTCAGTCGATGAGTGACAAAATCATTCATCTAACCGATGACTCCTTTGATACAGAC
GTGTTGAAGGCCGATGGTGCGATACTGGTAGATTTCTGGGCTGAATGGTGTGGCCCGTGCAAGATGATCG
CACCCATTCTGGACGAGATCGCCGACGAGTATCAAGGAAAATTAACTGTCGCTAAGCTTAATATAGATCA
GAACCCAGGGACGGCACCTAAATACGGCATCAGGGGAATACCTACCCTCCTGCTCTTTAAGAATGGGGAA
GTTGCCGCGACAAAAGTGGGAGCCCTGTCTAAGGGCCAGCTAAAAGAGTTCTTGGACGCTAACCTGGCAG
GTTCAGGCTCGGGGCACATGCACCATCACCATCACCATAGCAGCGGGCTCGTGCCACGCGGCTAAGGATC
CGCAGGCCTCTGCTAGCTTGACTGACTGAGATACAGCGTACCTTCAGCTCACAGACATGATAAGATACAT
TGATGAGTTTGGACAAACCACAACTAGAATGCAGTGAAAAAAATGCTTTATTTGTGAAATTTGTGATGCT
ATTGCTTTATTTGTAACCATTATAAGCTGCAATAAACAAGTTAACAACAACAATTGCATTCATTTTATGT
TTCAGGTTCAGGGGGAGGTGTGGGAGGTTTTTTAAAGCAAGTAAAACCTCTACAAATGTGGTATTGGCCC
ATCTCTATCGGTATCGTAGCATAACCCCTTGGGGCCTCTAAACGGGTCTTGAGGGGTTTTTTGTGCCCCT
CGGGCCGGATTGCTATCTACCGGCATTGGCGCAGAAAAAAATGCCTGATGCGACGCTGCGCGTCTTATAC
TCCCACATATGCCAGATTCAGCAACGGATACGGCTTCCCCAACTTGCCCACTTCCATACGTGTCCTCCTT
ACCAGAAATTTATCCTTAAGGTCGTCAGCTATCCTGCAGGCGATCTCTCGATTTCGATCAAGACATTCCT
TTAATGGTCTTTTCTGGACACCACTAGGGGTCAGAAGTAGTTCATCAAACTTTCTTCCCTCCCTAATCTC
ATTGGTTACCTTGGGCTATCGAAACTTAATTAACCAGTCAAGTCAGCTACTTGGCGAGATCGACTTGTCT
GGGTTTCGACTACGCTCAGAATTGCGTCAGTCAAGTTCGATCTGGTCCTTGCTATTGCACCCGTTCTCCG
ATTACGAGTTTCATTTAAATCATGTGAGCAAAAGGCCAGCAAAAGGCCAGGAACCGTAAAAAGGCCGCGT
TGCTGGCGTTTTTCCATAGGCTCCGCCCCCCTGACGAGCATCACAAAAATCGACGCTCAAGTCAGAGGTG
GCGAAACCCGACAGGACTATAAAGATACCAGGCGTTTCCCCCTGGAAGCTCCCTCGTGCGCTCTCCTGTT
CCGACCCTGCCGCTTACCGGATACCTGTCCGCCTTTCTCCCTTCGGGAAGCGTGGCGCTTTCTCATAGCT
CACGCTGTAGGTATCTCAGTTCGGTGTAGGTCGTTCGCTCCAAGCTGGGCTGTGTGCACGAACCCCCCGT
TCAGCCCGACCGCTGCGCCTTATCCGGTAACTATCGTCTTGAGTCCAACCCGGTAAGACACGACTTATCG
CCACTGGCAGCAGCCACTGGTAACAGGATTAGCAGAGCGAGGTATGTAGGCGGTGCTACAGAGTTCTTGA
AGTGGTGGCCTAACTACGGCTACACTAGAAGAACAGTATTTGGTATCTGCGCTCTGCTGAAGCCAGTTAC
CTTCGGAAAAAGAGTTGGTAGCTCTTGATCCGGCAAACAAACCACCGCTGGTAGCGGTGGTTTTTTTGTT
TGCAAGCAGCAGATTACGCGCAGAAAAAAAGGATCTCAAGAAGATCCTTTGATCTTTTCTACGGGGTCTG
ACGCTCAGTGGAACGAAAACTCACGTTAAGGGATTTTGGTCATGAGATTATCAAAAAGGATCTTCACCTA
GATCCTTTTAAATTAAAAATGAAGTTTTAAATCAATCTAAAGTATATATGAGTAAACTTGGTCTGACAGT
TACCAATGCTTAATCAGTGAGGCACCTATCTCAGCGATCTGTCTATTTCGTTCATCCATAGTTGCATTTA
AATTTCCGAACTCTCCAAGGCCCTCGTCGGAAAATCTTCAAACCTTTCGTCCGATCCATCTTGCAGGCTA
CCTCTCGAACGAACTATCGCAAGTCTCTTGGCCGGCCTTGCGCCTTGGCTATTGCTTGGCAGCGCCTATC
GCCAGGTATTACTCCAATCCCGAATATCCGAGATCGGGATCACCCGAGAGAAGTTCAACCTACATCCTCA
ATCCCGATCTATCCGAGATCCGAGGAATATCGAAATCGGGGCGCGCCTGGCCTCCGCGCCGGGTTTTGGC
GCCTCCCGCGGGCGCCCCCCTCGTCACGGCGAGCGCTGCCACGTCAGACGAAGGGCGCAGGAGCGTCCTG
ATCCTTCCGCCCGGACGCTCAGGACAGCGGCCCGCTGCTCATAAGACTCGGCCTTAGAACCCCAGTATCA
GCAGAAGGACATTTTAGGACGGGACTTGGGTGACTCTAGGGCACTGGTTTTCTTTCCAGAGAGCGGAACA
GGCGAGGAAAAGTAGTCCCTTCTCGGCGATTCTGCGGAGGGATCTCCGTGGGGCGGTGAACGCCGATGAT
TATATAAGGACGCGCCGGGTGTGGCACAGCTAGTTCCGTCGCAGCCGGGATTTGGGTCGCGGTTCTTGTT
TGTGGATCGCTGTGATCGTCACTTGGTGAGTAGCGGGCTGCTGGGCTGGCCGGGGCTTTCGTGGCCGCCG
GGCCGCTCGGTGGGACGGAAGCGTGTGGAGAGACCGCCAAGGGCTGTAGTCTGGGTCCGCGAGCAAGGTT
GCCCTGAACTGGGGGTTGGGGGGAGCGCAGCAAAATGGCGGCTGTTCCCGAGTCTTGAATGGAAGACGCT
TGTGAGGCGGGCTGTGAGGTCGTTGAAACAAGGTGGGGGGCATGGTGGGCGGCAAGAACCCAAGGTCTTG
AGCCCTTCGCTAATGCGGGAAAGCTCTTATTCGGGTGAGATGGGCTGGGCACCATCTGGGGACCCTGACG
TGAAGTTTGTCACTGACTGGAGAACTCGGTTTGTCGTCTGTTGCGGGGGCGGCAGTTATGGCGGTGCCGT
TGGGCAGTGCACCCGTACCTTTGGGAGCGCGCGCCCTCGTCGTGTCGTGACGTCACCCGTTCTGTTGGCT
TATAATGCAGGGTGGGGCCACCTGCCGGTAGGTGTGCGGTAGGCTTTTCTCCGTCGCAGGACGCAGGGTT
CGGGCCTAGGGTAGGCTCTCCTGAATCGACAGGCGCCGGACCTCTGGTGAGGGGAGGGATAAGTGAGGCG
TCAGTTTCTTTGGTCGGTTTTATGTACCTATCTTCTTAAGTAGCTGAAGCTCCGGTTTTGAACTATGCGC
TCGGGGTTGGCGAGTGTGTTTTGTGAAGTTTTTTAGGCACCTTTTGAAATGTAATCATTTGGGTCAATAT
GTAATTTTCAGTGTTAGACTTGTAAATTGTCCGCTAAATTCTGGCCGTTTTTGGCTTTTTTGTTAGACAA
CATGGGTAAAAAGCCTGAACTCACCGCGACGTCTGTCGAGAAGTTTCTGATCGAAAAGTTCGACAGCGTC
TCCGACCTGATGCAGCTCTCGGAGGGCGAAGAATCTCGTGCTTTCAGCTTCGATGTAGGAGGGCGTGGAT
ATGTCCTGCGGGTAAATAGCTGCGCCGATGGTTTCTACAAAGATCGTTATGTTTATCGGCACTTTGCATC
CGCCGCGCTCCCGATTCCGGAAGTGCTTGACATTGGGGAGTTCAGCGAGAGCCTGACCTATTGCATCTCC
CGCCGTGCACAGGGTGTCACGTTGCAAGACCTGCCTGAAACCGAACTGCCCGCTGTTCTGCAGCCGGTCG
CGGAGGCAATGGATGCCATCGCTGCCGCCGATCTTAGCCAGACGAGCGGGTTCGGCCCATTCGGACCGCA
AGGAATCGGTCAATACACTACATGGCGTGATTTCATATGCGCGATTGCTGATCCCCATGTGTATCACTGG
CAAACTGTGATGGACGACACCGTCAGTGCGTCCGTCGCGCAGGCTCTCGATGAGCTGATGCTTTGGGCCG
AGGACTGCCCCGAAGTCCGGCACCTCGTGCACGCGGATTTCGGCTCCAACAATGTCCTGACGGACAATGG
CCGCATAACAGCGGTCATTGACTGGAGCGAGGCGATGTTCGGGGATTCCCAATACGAGGTCGCCAACATC
TTCTTCTGGAGGCCGTGGTTGGCTTGTATGGAGCAGCAGACGCGCTACTTCGAGCGGAGGCATCCGGAGC
TTGCAGGATCGCCCCGGCTCCGGGCGTATATGCTCCGCATTGGTCTTGACCAACTCTATCAGAGCTTGGT
TGACGGCAATTTCGATGATGCAGCTTGGGCGCAGGGTCGATGCGACGCAATCGTCCGATCCGGAGCCGGG
ACTGTCGGGCGTACACAAATCGCCCGCAGAAGCGCCGCCGTCTGGACCGATGGCTGTGTAGAAGTACTCG
CCGATAGTGGAAACCGACGCCCCAGCACTCGTCCGAGGGCAAAGGAATAAGCTAGTATGTAAGCCTAGTC
TTAGATAATAAAATCGCTATCCATCGAAGATGGATGTGTGTTGGTTTTTTGTGTGTGTAACGCTAGGCGC
GCCTGGTGTACCGAGAACGATCCTCTCAGTGCGAGTCTCGACGATCCATATCGTTGCTTGGCAGTCAGCC
AGTCGGAATCCAGCTTGGGACCCAGGAAGTCCAATCGTCAGATATTGTACTCAAGCCTGGTCACGGCAGC
GTACCGATCTGTTTAAACCTAGATATTGATAGTCTGATCGGTCAACGTATAATCGAGTCCTAGCTTTTGC
AAACATCTATCAAGAGACAGGATCAGCAGGAGGCTTTCGCATGAGTATTCAACATTTCCGTGTCGCCCTT
ATTCCCTTTTTTGCGGCATTTTGCCTTCCTGTTTTTGCTCACCCAGAAACGCTGGTGAAAGTAAAAGATG
CTGAAGATCAGTTGGGTGCGCGAGTGGGTTACATCGAACTGGATCTCAACAGCGGTAAGATCCTTGAGAG
TTTTCGCCCCGAAGAACGCTTTCCAATGATGAGCACTTTTAAAGTTCTGCTATGTGGCGCGGTATTATCC
CGTATTGACGCCGGGCAAGAGCAACTCGGTCGCCGCATACACTATTCTCAGAATGACTTGGTTGAGTATT
CACCAGTCACAGAAAAGCATCTTACGGATGGCATGACAGTAAGAGAATTATGCAGTGCTGCCATAACCAT
GAGTGATAACACTGCGGCCAACTTACTTCTGACAACGATTGGAGGACCGAAGGAGCTAACCGCTTTTTTG
CACAACATGGGGGATCATGTAACTCGCCTTGATCGTTGGGAACCGGAGCTGAATGAAGCCATACCAAACG
ACGAGCGTGACACCACGATGCCTGTAGCAATGGCAACAACCTTGCGTAAACTATTAACTGGCGAACTACT
TACTCTAGCTTCCCGGCAACAGTTGATAGACTGGATGGAGGCGGATAAAGTTGCAGGACCACTTCTGCGC
TCGGCCCTTCCGGCTGGCTGGTTTATTGCTGATAAATCTGGAGCCGGTGAGCGTGGGTCTCGCGGTATCA
TTGCAGCACTGGGGCCAGATGGTAAGCCCTCCCGTATCGTAGTTATCTACACGACGGGGAGTCAGGCAAC
TATGGATGAACGAAATAGACAGATCGCTGAGATAGGTGCCTCACTGATTAAGCATTGGTAACCGATTCTA
GGTGCATTGGCGCAGAAAAAAATGCCTGATGCGACGCTGCGCGTCTTATACTCCCACATATGCCAGATTC
AGCAACGGATACGGCTTCCCCAACTTGCCCACTTCCATACGTGTCCTCCTTACCAGAAATTTATCCTTAA
GATCGTTTAAACTCGACTCTGGCTCTATCGAATCTCCGTCGTTTCGAGCTTACGCGAACAGCCGTGGCGC
TCATTTGCTCGTCGGGCATCGAATCTCGTCAGCTATCGTCAGCTTACCTTTTTGGCAGCGATCGCGGCTC
CCGACATCTTGGACCATTAGCTCCACAGGTATCTTCTTCCCTCTAGTGGTCATAACAGCAGCTTCAGCTA
CCTCTCAATTCAAAAAACCCCTCAAGACCCGTTTAGAGGCCCCAAGGGGTTATGCTATCAATCGTTGCGT
TACACACACAAAAAACCAACACACATCCATCTTCGATGGATAGCGATTTTATTATCTAACTGCTGATCGA
GTGTAGCCAGATCTAGTAATCAATTACGGGGTCATTAGTTCATAGCCCATATATGGAGTTCCGCGTTACA
TAACTTACGGTAAATGGCCCGCCTGGCTGACCGCCCAACGACCCCCGCCCATTGACGTCAATAATGACGT
ATGTTCCCATAGTAACGCCAATAGGGACTTTCCATTGACGTCAATGGGTGGAGTATTTACGGTAAACTGC
CCACTTGGCAGTACATCAAGTGTATCATATGCCAAGTACGCCCCCTATTGACGTCAATGACGGTAAATGG
CCCGCCTGGCATTATGCCCAGTACATGACCTTATGGGACTTTCCTACTTGGCAGTACATCTACGTATTAG
TCATCGCTATTACCATGCTGATGCGGTTTTGGCAGTACATCAATGGGCGTGGATAGCGGTTTGACTCACG
GGGATTTCCAAGTCTCCACCCCATTGACGTCAATGGGAGTTTGTTTTGGCACCAAAATCAACGGGACTTT
CCAAAATGTCGTAACAACTCCGCCCCATTGACGCAAATGGGCGGTAGGCGTGTACGGTGGGAGGTCTATA
TAAGCAGAGCTGGTTTAGTGAACCGTCAGATCAGATCTTTGTCGATCCTACCATCCACTCGACACACCCG
CCAGCGGCCGC
Features (pLannotate 1.2.2; 21 found; start..end, strand, type, name):
      5..1261    +  CDS            N: NCAP_SARS2 - Experimental evidence at protein level: Swiss-Prot protein existence level 1. Packages the positive strand viral genome RNA into a helical ribonucleocapsid (RNP) and plays a fundamental role during virion assembly through its interactions with the viral genome and membrane protein M. Plays an important role in enhancing the efficiency of subgenomic viral RNA transcription as well as viral replication (By similarity). May modulate transforming growth factor-beta signaling by binding host smad3 (By similarity). From Severe acute respiratory syndrome coronavirus 2 (2019-nCoV) (SARS-C
   1283..1609    +  CDS            trxA: THIO_ECO57 - Experimental evidence at protein level: Swiss-Prot protein existence level 1. Participates in various redox reactions through the reversible oxidation of its active center dithiol to a disulfide and catalyzes dithiol-disulfide exchange reactions. From Escherichia coli O157:H7.
   1631..1648    +  CDS            6xHis: 6xHis affinity tag
   1741..1862    -  polyA_signal   SV40 poly(A) signal: SV40 polyadenylation signal
   1885..1954    -  CDS            large T antigen (fragment): large T antigen from SV40 (simian virus 40)
   1977..2023    +  terminator     T7 terminator: transcription terminator for bacteriophage T7 RNA polymerase
   2053..2189    +  terminator     rrnG terminator: transcription terminator from the E. coli ribosomal RNA rrnG operon (Albrechtsen et al., 1991)
   2234..2305    +  misc_feature   3' β-globin insulator: insulator downstream of the human β-globin locus (Farrell et al., 2002)
   2531..3119    -  rep_origin     ori: high-copy-number ColE1/pMB1/pBR322/pUC origin of replication
   3291..3355    -  CDS            bla(M) (fragment): β-lactamase lacking the signal sequence; bla(M); allows cytosolic expression of β-lactamase
   3619..4828    +  promoter       UbC promoter: human ubiquitin C promoter
   4838..5859    +  CDS            HygR (fragment): hygromycin B phosphotransferase confers resistance to hygromycin
   5887..5935    +  polyA_signal   poly(A) signal: synthetic polyadenylation signal
   6201..7061    +  CDS            AmpR: β-lactamase; bla; confers resistance to ampicillin, carbenicillin, and related antibiotics
   7074..7210    +  terminator     rrnG terminator: transcription terminator from the E. coli ribosomal RNA rrnG operon (Albrechtsen et al., 1991)
   7355..7426    +  misc_feature   5' β-globin insulator: insulator upstream of the human β-globin locus (Farrell et al., 2002)
   7431..7477    -  terminator     T7 terminator: transcription terminator for bacteriophage T7 RNA polymerase
   7495..7543    -  polyA_signal   poly(A) signal: synthetic polyadenylation signal
   7624..7927    +  enhancer       CMV enhancer: human cytomegalovirus immediate early enhancer
   8000..8017    -  promoter       CMV promoter (fragment): human cytomegalovirus (CMV) immediate early promoter
   8080..8131    +  promoter       CMVd2 promoter: truncated human cytomegalovirus (CMV) immediate early promoter that yields moderately reduced expression relative to the full-length promoter
