[The description below was written by a language model from this plasmid's Addgene catalogue record and pLannotate feature annotations shown in this document.]
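Description:
pGBW-m4134559 is a mammalian expression plasmid built on the pTwist_CMV_Hygro_6 backbone and designed to produce the wild-type SARS-CoV-2 nucleocapsid (N) phosphoprotein. It is maintained in E. coli as a high-copy plasmid through a ColE1/pUC-type origin and selected with ampicillin via a full-length β-lactamase gene. For selection in mammalian cells it carries a separate cassette in which the human ubiquitin C promoter drives hygromycin B phosphotransferase, followed by a synthetic polyadenylation signal.

The N coding sequence lies downstream of CMV immediate-early enhancer and promoter elements. The annotation software labels the promoter portion as a short CMV fragment plus a truncated CMVd2-type promoter, while the catalogue simply lists the promoter as CMV. N is followed on the same strand by E. coli thioredoxin (trxA) and a 6xHis tag, consistent with the recorded C-terminal, backbone-encoded tag described as a cleavable TEV site plus TRX. The TEV site itself is not annotated in the feature table, though a short gap between N and trxA could accommodate it, and the His tag is not mentioned in the catalogue fields. Such a fusion would allow affinity capture through the histidines, with thioredoxin commonly used as a solubility-enhancing partner that protease cleavage can remove. An SV40 polyadenylation signal sits downstream of the fusion but is annotated on the opposite strand. The expression unit is bracketed by 5' and 3' β-globin insulator elements along with T7 and rrnG bacterial terminators and a synthetic poly(A) signal upstream of the CMV region, features that generally shield a cassette from read-through transcription and neighbouring influences.

The record gives the purpose only as mammalian expression of N. The tags suggest use in producing and purifying the protein, and hygromycin selection would permit stable cell lines.
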