Addgene plasmid #152618: pGBW-m4134559
Purpose: Mammalian expression plasmid for SARS-CoV-2 N (nucleocapsid)
Depositing lab: Ginkgo Bioworks & Benjie Chen. Depositing organization: Ginkgo Bioworks.
Backbone
  Vector backbone: pTwist_CMV_Hygro_6
  Backbone size w/o insert (bp): 6525
  Vector type: Mammalian Expression
  Selectable markers: Hygromycin
Growth in bacteria
  Bacterial resistance: Ampicillin, 100 μg/mL
  Growth temperature: 37°C
  Growth strain: DH5alpha
  Copy number: High Copy
Gene/Insert
  Gene/Insert name: SARS-CoV-2 N (nucleocapsid) (alt names: nucleocapsid phosphoprotein; N protein)
  Species: Severe acute respiratory syndrome coronavirus 2
  Insert size (bp): 1253
  Mutation: wt
  Entrez Gene: N (a.k.a. GU280_gp10)
  Promoter: CMV
  Tag / fusion protein: Cleavable TEV;TRX (C terminal on backbone)
  Cloning method: Unknown
Resource information
  A portion of this plasmid was derived from a plasmid made by: GinkgoBioworks
Depositor comments: NCBI reference sequence: YP_009724397.2
How to cite: pGBW-m4134559 was a gift from Ginkgo Bioworks & Benjie Chen (Addgene plasmid # 152618 ; http://n2t.net/addgene:152618 ; RRID:Addgene_152618)
